>Addgene plasmid #113969 | sg1+sg2+sg3 | depositor full sequence | sequence record 215177 | sg1+sg2+sg3 sequence 3953 bps
ATTTATCAGGGTTATTGTCTCATGAGCGGATACATATTTGAATGTATTTAGAAAAATAAACAAATAGGGG
TTCCGCGCACATTTCCCCGAAAAGTGCCACCTGGTCGACATTGATTATTGACTAGTTGTACAAAAAAGCA
GGCTTTAAAGGAACCAATTCAGTCGACTGGATCCGGTACCAAGGTCGGGCAGGAAGAGGGCCTATTTCCC
ATGATTCCTTCATATTTGCATATACGATACAAGGCTGTTAGAGAGATAATTAGAATTAATTTGACTGTAA
ACACAAAGATATTAGTACAAAATACGTGACGTAGAAAGTAATAATTTCTTGGGTAGTTTGCAGTTTTAAA
ATTATGTTTTAAAATGGACTATCATATGCTTACCGTAACTTGAAAGTATTTCGATTTCTTGGCTTTATAT
ATCTTGTGGAAAGGACGAAACACCGGTATAGCATACATTATACGGTTTCAGAGCTATGCTGGAAACAGCA
TAGCAAGTTGAAATAAGGCTAGTCCGTTATCAACTTGAAAAAGTGGCACCGAGTCGGTGCTTTTTTCTAG
ACCCAGCTTTCTTGTACAAAGTTGGCATTAAAGAATTCTGTACAAAAAAGCAGGCTTTAAAGGAACCAAT
TCAGTCGACTGGATCCGGTACCAAGGTCGGGCAGGAAGAGGGCCTATTTCCCATGATTCCTTCATATTTG
CATATACGATACAAGGCTGTTAGAGAGATAATTAGAATTAATTTGACTGTAAACACAAAGATATTAGTAC
AAAATACGTGACGTAGAAAGTAATAATTTCTTGGGTAGTTTGCAGTTTTAAAATTATGTTTTAAAATGGA
CTATCATATGCTTACCGTAACTTGAAAGTATTTCGATTTCTTGGCTTTATATATCTTGTGGAAAGGACGA
AACACCGAACCTCTACAAATGTGGTAGTTTCAGAGCTATGCTGGAAACAGCATAGCAAGTTGAAATAAGG
CTAGTCCGTTATCAACTTGAAAAAGTGGCACCGAGTCGGTGCTTTTTTCTAGACCCAGCTTTCTTGTACA
AAGTTGGCATTATGCCCCCGGGTGTACAAAAAAGCAGGCTTTAAAGGAACCAATTCAGTCGACTGGATCC
GGTACCAAGGTCGGGCAGGAAGAGGGCCTATTTCCCATGATTCCTTCATATTTGCATATACGATACAAGG
CTGTTAGAGAGATAATTAGAATTAATTTGACTGTAAACACAAAGATATTAGTACAAAATACGTGACGTAG
AAAGTAATAATTTCTTGGGTAGTTTGCAGTTTTAAAATTATGTTTTAAAATGGACTATCATATGCTTACC
GTAACTTGAAAGTATTTCGATTTCTTGGCTTTATATATCTTGTGGAAAGGACGAAACACCGCAATGTATC
TTATCATGTCGTTTCAGAGCTATGCTGGAAACAGCATAGCAAGTTGAAATAAGGCTAGTCCGTTATCAAC
TTGAAAAAGTGGCACCGAGTCGGTGCTTTTTTCTAGACCCAGCTTTCTTGTACAAAGTTGGCATTACGCC
AAGCTTGGCGTAATCATGGTCATAGCTGTTTCCTGTGTGAAATTGTTATCCGCTCACAATTCCACACAAC
ATACGAGCCGGAAGCATAAAGTGTAAAGCCTGGGGTGCCTAATGAGTGAGCTAACTCACATTAATTGCGT
TGCGCTCACTGCCCGCTTTCCAGTCGGGAAACCTGTCGTGCCAGCGGATCCGCATCTCAATTAGTCAGCA
ACCATAGTCCCGCCCCTAACTCCGCCCATCCCGCCCCTAACTCCGCCCAGTTCCGCCCATTCTCCGCCCC
ATGGCTGACTAATTTTTTTTATTTATGCAGAGGCCGAGGCCGCCTCGGCCTCTGAGCTATTCCAGAAGTA
GTGAGGAGGCTTTTTTGGAGGCCTAGGCTTTTGCAAAAAGCTAACTTGTTTATTGCAGCTTATAATGGTT
ACAAATAAAGCAATAGCATCACAAATTTCACAAATAAAGCATTTTTTTCACTGCATTCTAGTTGTGGTTT
GTCCAAACTCATCAATGTATCTTATCATGTCTGGATCCGCTGCATTAATGAATCGGCCAACGCGCGGGGA
GAGGCGGTTTGCGTATTGGGCGCTCTTCCGCTTCCTCGCTCACTGACTCGCTGCGCTCGGTCGTTCGGCT
GCGGCGAGCGGTATCAGCTCACTCAAAGGCGGTAATACGGTTATCCACAGAATCAGGGGATAACGCAGGA
AAGAACATGTGAGCAAAAGGCCAGCAAAAGGCCAGGAACCGTAAAAAGGCCGCGTTGCTGGCGTTTTTCC
ATAGGCTCCGCCCCCCTGACGAGCATCACAAAAATCGACGCTCAAGTCAGAGGTGGCGAAACCCGACAGG
ACTATAAAGATACCAGGCGTTTCCCCCTGGAAGCTCCCTCGTGCGCTCTCCTGTTCCGACCCTGCCGCTT
ACCGGATACCTGTCCGCCTTTCTCCCTTCGGGAAGCGTGGCGCTTTCTCAATGCTCACGCTGTAGGTATC
TCAGTTCGGTGTAGGTCGTTCGCTCCAAGCTGGGCTGTGTGCACGAACCCCCCGTTCAGCCCGACCGCTG
CGCCTTATCCGGTAACTATCGTCTTGAGTCCAACCCGGTAAGACACGACTTATCGCCACTGGCAGCAGCC
ACTGGTAACAGGATTAGCAGAGCGAGGTATGTAGGCGGTGCTACAGAGTTCTTGAAGTGGTGGCCTAACT
ACGGCTACACTAGAAGGACAGTATTTGGTATCTGCGCTCTGCTGAAGCCAGTTACCTTCGGAAAAAGAGT
TGGTAGCTCTTGATCCGGCAAACAAACCACCGCTGGTAGCGGTGGTTTTTTTGTTTGCAAGCAGCAGATT
ACGCGCAGAAAAAAAGGATCTCAAGAAGATCCTTTGATCTTTTCTACGGGGTCTGACGCTCAGTGGAACG
AAAACTCACGTTAAGGGATTTTGGTCATGAGATTATCAAAAAGGATCTTCACCTAGATCCTTTTAAATTA
AAAATGAAGTTTTAAATCAATCTAAAGTATATATGAGTAAACTTGGTCTGACAGTTACCAATGCTTAATC
AGTGAGGCACCTATCTCAGCGATCTGTCTATTTCGTTCATCCATAGTTGCCTGACTCCCCGTCGTGTAGA
TAACTACGATACGGGAGGGCTTACCATCTGGCCCCAGTGCTGCAATGATACCGCGAGACCCACGCTCACC
GGCTCCAGATTTATCAGCAATAAACCAGCCAGCCGGAAGGGCCGAGCGCAGAAGTGGTCCTGCAACTTTA
TCCGCCTCCATCCAGTCTATTAATTGTTGCCGGGAAGCTAGAGTAAGTAGTTCGCCAGTTAATAGTTTGC
GCAACGTTGTTGCCATTGCTACAGGCATCGTGGTGTCACGCTCGTCGTTTGGTATGGCTTCATTCAGCTC
CGGTTCCCAACGATCAAGGCGAGTTACATGATCCCCCATGTTGTGCAAAAAAGCGGTTAGCTCCTTCGGT
CCTCCGATCGTTGTCAGAAGTAAGTTGGCCGCAGTGTTATCACTCATGGTTATGGCAGCACTGCATAATT
CTCTTACTGTCATGCCATCCGTAAGATGCTTTTCTGTGACTGGTGAGTACTCAACCAAGTCATTCTGAGA
ATAGTGTATGCGGCGACCGAGTTGCTCTTGCCCGGCGTCAATACGGGATAATACCGCGCCACATAGCAGA
ACTTTAAAAGTGCTCATCATTGGAAAACGTTCTTCGGGGCGAAAACTCTCAAGGATCTTACCGCTGTTGA
GATCCAGTTCGATGTAACCCACTCGTGCACCCAACTGATCTTCAGCATCTTTTACTTTCACCAGCGTTTC
TGGGTGAGCAAAAACAGGAAGGCAAAATGCCGCAAAAAAGGGAATAAGGGCGACACGGAAATGTTGAATA
CTCATACTCTTCCTTTTTCAATATTATTGAAGC
Features (pLannotate 1.2.2; 26 found; start..end, strand, type, name):
    107..127     +  enhancer       CMV enhancer (fragment): human cytomegalovirus immediate early enhancer
    126..144     +  protein_bind   attB1 (fragment): mutant version of attB; recombination site for the Gateway® BP reaction BP Clonase™
    196..436     +  promoter       U6 promoter: RNA polymerase III promoter for human U6 snRNA
    446..464     +  protein_bind   lox66 (fragment): Right element (RE) mutant of loxP (Araki et al., 2010). Cre-mediated recombination occurs in the 8-bp core sequence (GCATACAT). Cre recombinase
    483..550     +  misc_RNA       tracrRNA (fragment): trans-activating CRISPR RNA for the Streptococcus pyogenes CRISPR/Cas9 system
    561..582     -  protein_bind   attB2 (fragment): mutant version of attB; recombination site for the Gateway® BP reaction BP Clonase™
    599..616     +  protein_bind   attB1 (fragment): mutant version of attB; recombination site for the Gateway® BP reaction BP Clonase™
    668..908     +  promoter       U6 promoter: RNA polymerase III promoter for human U6 snRNA
    955..1022    +  misc_RNA       tracrRNA (fragment): trans-activating CRISPR RNA for the Streptococcus pyogenes CRISPR/Cas9 system
   1033..1054    -  protein_bind   attB2 (fragment): mutant version of attB; recombination site for the Gateway® BP reaction BP Clonase™
   1073..1090    +  protein_bind   attB1 (fragment): mutant version of attB; recombination site for the Gateway® BP reaction BP Clonase™
   1142..1382    +  promoter       U6 promoter: RNA polymerase III promoter for human U6 snRNA
   1392..1410    +  polyA_signal   SV40 poly(A) signal (fragment): SV40 polyadenylation signal
   1429..1496    +  misc_RNA       tracrRNA (fragment): trans-activating CRISPR RNA for the Streptococcus pyogenes CRISPR/Cas9 system
   1507..1528    -  protein_bind   attB2 (fragment): mutant version of attB; recombination site for the Gateway® BP reaction BP Clonase™
   1583..1599    -  protein_bind   lac operator: The lac repressor binds to the lac operator to inhibit transcription in E. coli. This inhibition can be relieved by adding lactose or isopropyl-β-D-thiogalactopyranoside (IPTG). lac repressor encoded by lacI
   1607..1637    -  promoter       lac promoter: promoter for the E. coli lac operon
   1652..1673    -  protein_bind   CAP binding site: CAP binding activates transcription in the presence of cAMP. E. coli catabolite activator protein
   1686..1725    -  CDS            lacI (fragment): lac repressor; lacI; The lac repressor binds to the lac operator to inhibit transcription in E. coli. This inhibition can be relieved by adding lactose or isopropyl-β-D-thiogalactopyranoside (IPTG).
   1732..1754    +  promoter       SV40 promoter (fragment): SV40 enhancer and early promoter
   1778..1913    +  rep_origin     SV40 ori: SV40 origin of replication
   1933..2067    +  polyA_signal   SV40 poly(A) signal: SV40 polyadenylation signal
   2069..2123    -  CDS            lacI (fragment): lac repressor; lacI; The lac repressor binds to the lac operator to inhibit transcription in E. coli. This inhibition can be relieved by adding lactose or isopropyl-β-D-thiogalactopyranoside (IPTG).
   2306..2894    -  rep_origin     ori: high-copy-number ColE1/pMB1/pBR322/pUC origin of replication
   3065..3925    -  CDS            AmpR: β-lactamase; bla; confers resistance to ampicillin, carbenicillin, and related antibiotics
   3926..77      -  promoter       AmpR promoter (across the origin): bla
