>Addgene plasmid #113969 | sg1+sg2+sg3 | addgene full sequence | sequence record 222998 | Addgene NGS Result
GCTTTATATATCTTGTGGAAAGGACGAAACACCGAACCTCTACAAATGTGGTAGTTTCAGAGCTATGCTG
GAAACAGCATAGCAAGTTGAAATAAGGCTAGTCCGTTATCAACTTGAAAAAGTGGCACCGAGTCGGTGCT
TTTTTCTAGACCCAGCTTTCTTGTACAAAGTTGGCATTATGCCCCCGGGTGTACAAAAAAGCAGGCTTTA
AAGGAACCAATTCAGTCGACTGGATCCGGTACCAAGGTCGGGCAGGAAGAGGGCCTATTTCCCATGATTC
CTTCATATTTGCATATACGATACAAGGCTGTTAGAGAGATAATTAGAATTAATTTGACTGTAAACACAAA
GATATTAGTACAAAATACGTGACGTAGAAAGTAATAATTTCTTGGGTAGTTTGCAGTTTTAAAATTATGT
TTTAAAATGGACTATCATATGCTTACCGTAACTTGAAAGTATTTCGATTTCTTGGCTTTATATATCTTGT
GGAAAGGACGAAACACCGCAATGTATCTTATCATGTCGTTTCAGAGCTATGCTGGAAACAGCATAGCAAG
TTGAAATAAGGCTAGTCCGTTATCAACTTGAAAAAGTGGCACCGAGTCGGTGCTTTTTTCTAGACCCAGC
TTTCTTGTACAAAGTTGGCATTACGCCAAGCTTGGCGTAATCATGGTCATAGCTGTTTCCTGTGTGAAAT
TGTTATCCGCTCACAATTCCACACAACATACGAGCCGGAAGCATAAAGTGTAAAGCCTGGGGTGCCTAAT
GAGTGAGCTAACTCACATTAATTGCGTTGCGCTCACTGCCCGCTTTCCAGTCGGGAAACCTGTCGTGCCA
GCGGATCCGCATCTCAATTAGTCAGCAACCATAGTCCCGCCCCTAACTCCGCCCATCCCGCCCCTAACTC
CGCCCAGTTCCGCCCATTCTCCGCCCCATGGCTGACTAATTTTTTTTATTTATGCAGAGGCCGAGGCCGC
CTCGGCCTCTGAGCTATTCCAGAAGTAGTGAGGAGGCTTTTTTGGAGGCCTAGGCTTTTGCAAAAAGCTA
ACTTGTTTATTGCAGCTTATAATGGTTACAAATAAAGCAATAGCATCACAAATTTCACAAATAAAGCATT
TTTTTCACTGCATTCTAGTTGTGGTTTGTCCAAACTCATCAATGTATCTTATCATGTCTGGATCCGCTGC
ATTAATGAATCGGCCAACGCGCGGGGAGAGGCGGTTTGCGTATTGGGCGCTCTTCCGCTTCCTCGCTCAC
TGACTCGCTGCGCTCGGTCGTTCGGCTGCGGCGAGCGGTATCAGCTCACTCAAAGGCGGTAATACGGTTA
TCCACAGAATCAGGGGATAACGCAGGAAAGAACATGTGAGCAAAAGGCCAGCAAAAGGCCAGGAACCGTA
AAAAGGCCGCGTTGCTGGCGTTTTTCCATAGGCTCCGCCCCCCTGACGAGCATCACAAAAATCGACGCTC
AAGTCAGAGGTGGCGAAACCCGACAGGACTATAAAGATACCAGGCGTTTCCCCCTGGAAGCTCCCTCGTG
CGCTCTCCTGTTCCGACCCTGCCGCTTACCGGATACCTGTCCGCCTTTCTCCCTTCGGGAAGCGTGGCGC
TTTCTCATAGCTCACGCTGTAGGTATCTCAGTTCGGTGTAGGTCGTTCGCTCCAAGCTGGGCTGTGTGCA
CGAACCCCCCGTTCAGCCCGACCGCTGCGCCTTATCCGGTAACTATCGTCTTGAGTCCAACCCGGTAAGA
CACGACTTATCGCCACTGGCAGCAGCCACTGGTAACAGGATTAGCAGAGCGAGGTATGTAGGCGGTGCTA
CAGAGTTCTTGAAGTGGTGGCCTAACTACGGCTACACTAGAAGAACAGTATTTGGTATCTGCGCTCTGCT
GAAGCCAGTTACCTTCGGAAAAAGAGTTGGTAGCTCTTGATCCGGCAAACAAACCACCGCTGGTAGCGGT
GGTTTTTTTGTTTGCAAGCAGCAGATTACGCGCAGAAAAAAAGGATCTCAAGAAGATCCTTTGATCTTTT
CTACGGGGTCTGACGCTCAGTGGAACGAAAACTCACGTTAAGGGATTTTGGTCATGAGATTATCAAAAAG
GATCTTCACCTAGATCCTTTTAAATTAAAAATGAAGTTTTAAATCAATCTAAAGTATATATGAGTAAACT
TGGTCTGACAGTTACCAATGCTTAATCAGTGAGGCACCTATCTCAGCGATCTGTCTATTTCGTTCATCCA
TAGTTGCCTGACTCCCCGTCGTGTAGATAACTACGATACGGGAGGGCTTACCATCTGGCCCCAGTGCTGC
AATGATACCGCGAGACCCACGCTCACCGGCTCCAGATTTATCAGCAATAAACCAGCCAGCCGGAAGGGCC
GAGCGCAGAAGTGGTCCTGCAACTTTATCCGCCTCCATCCAGTCTATTAATTGTTGCCGGGAAGCTAGAG
TAAGTAGTTCGCCAGTTAATAGTTTGCGCAACGTTGTTGCCATTGCTACAGGCATCGTGGTGTCACGCTC
GTCGTTTGGTATGGCTTCATTCAGCTCCGGTTCCCAACGATCAAGGCGAGTTACATGATCCCCCATGTTG
TGCAAAAAAGCGGTTAGCTCCTTCGGTCCTCCGATCGTTGTCAGAAGTAAGTTGGCCGCAGTGTTATCAC
TCATGGTTATGGCAGCACTGCATAATTCTCTTACTGTCATGCCATCCGTAAGATGCTTTTCTGTGACTGG
TGAGTACTCAACCAAGTCATTCTGAGAATAGTGTATGCGGCGACCGAGTTGCTCTTGCCCGGCGTCAATA
CGGGATAATACCGCGCCACATAGCAGAACTTTAAAAGTGCTCATCATTGGAAAACGTTCTTCGGGGCGAA
AACTCTCAAGGATCTTACCGCTGTTGAGATCCAGTTCGATGTAACCCACTCGTGCACCCAACTGATCTTC
AGCATCTTTTACTTTCACCAGCGTTTCTGGGTGAGCAAAAACAGGAAGGCAAAATGCCGCAAAAAAGGGA
ATAAGGGCGACACGGAAATGTTGAATACTCATACTCTTCCTTTTTCAATATTATTGAAGCATTTATCAGG
GTTATTGTCTCATGAGCGGATACATATTTGAATGTATTTAGAAAAATAAACAAATAGGGGTTCCGCGCAC
ATTTCCCCGAAAAGTGCCACCTGGGTCGACATTGATTATTGACTAGTTGTACAAAAAAGCAGGTTTAAAG
GAACCAATTCAGTCGACTGGATCCGGTACCAAGGTCGGGCAGGAAGAGGGCCTATTTCCCATGATTCCTT
CATATTTGCATATACGATACAAGGCTGTTAGAGAGATAATTAGAATTAATTTGACTGTAAACACAAAGAT
ATTAGTACAAAATACGTGACGTAGAAAGTAATAATTTCTTGGGTAGTTTGCAGTTTTAAAATTATGTTTT
AAAATGGACTATCATATGCTTACCGTAACTTGAAAGTATTTCGATTTCTTGGCTTTATATATCTTATGGA
AAGGACGAAACACCGGTATAGCATACATTATACGGTTTCAGAGCTATGCTGGAAACAGCATAGCAAGTTG
AAATAAGGCTAGTCCGTTATCAACTTGAAAAAGTGGCACCGAGTCGGTGCTTTTTTCTAGACCCAGCTTT
CTTGTACAAAGTTGGCATTAAAGAATTCTGTACAAAAAAGCAGGCTTTAAAGGAACCAATTCAGTCGACT
GGATCCGGTACCAAGGTCGGGCAGGAAGAGGGCCTATTTCCCATGATTCCTTCATATTTGCATATACGAT
ACAAGGCTGTTAGAGAGATAATTAGAATTAATTTGACTGTAAACACAAAGATATTAGTACAAAATACGTG
ACGTAGAAAGTAATAATTTCTTGGGTAGTTTGCAGTTTTAAAATTATGTTTTAAAATGGACTATCATATG
CTTACCGTAACTTGAAAGTATTTCGATTTCTTG
Features (pLannotate 1.2.2; 26 found; start..end, strand, type, name):
     72..139     +  misc_RNA       tracrRNA (fragment): trans-activating CRISPR RNA for the Streptococcus pyogenes CRISPR/Cas9 system
    150..171     -  protein_bind   attB2 (fragment): mutant version of attB; recombination site for the Gateway® BP reaction BP Clonase™
    190..207     +  protein_bind   attB1 (fragment): mutant version of attB; recombination site for the Gateway® BP reaction BP Clonase™
    259..499     +  promoter       U6 promoter: RNA polymerase III promoter for human U6 snRNA
    509..527     +  polyA_signal   SV40 poly(A) signal (fragment): SV40 polyadenylation signal
    546..613     +  misc_RNA       tracrRNA (fragment): trans-activating CRISPR RNA for the Streptococcus pyogenes CRISPR/Cas9 system
    624..645     -  protein_bind   attB2 (fragment): mutant version of attB; recombination site for the Gateway® BP reaction BP Clonase™
    700..716     -  protein_bind   lac operator: The lac repressor binds to the lac operator to inhibit transcription in E. coli. This inhibition can be relieved by adding lactose or isopropyl-β-D-thiogalactopyranoside (IPTG). lac repressor encoded by lacI
    724..754     -  promoter       lac promoter: promoter for the E. coli lac operon
    769..790     -  protein_bind   CAP binding site: CAP binding activates transcription in the presence of cAMP. E. coli catabolite activator protein
    803..842     -  CDS            lacI (fragment): lac repressor; lacI; The lac repressor binds to the lac operator to inhibit transcription in E. coli. This inhibition can be relieved by adding lactose or isopropyl-β-D-thiogalactopyranoside (IPTG).
    849..871     +  promoter       SV40 promoter (fragment): SV40 enhancer and early promoter
    895..1030    +  rep_origin     SV40 ori: SV40 origin of replication
   1050..1184    +  polyA_signal   SV40 poly(A) signal: SV40 polyadenylation signal
   1186..1240    -  CDS            lacI (fragment): lac repressor; lacI; The lac repressor binds to the lac operator to inhibit transcription in E. coli. This inhibition can be relieved by adding lactose or isopropyl-β-D-thiogalactopyranoside (IPTG).
   1423..2011    -  rep_origin     ori: high-copy-number ColE1/pMB1/pBR322/pUC origin of replication
   2182..3042    -  CDS            AmpR: β-lactamase; bla; confers resistance to ampicillin, carbenicillin, and related antibiotics
   3043..3147    -  promoter       AmpR promoter: bla
   3178..3198    +  enhancer       CMV enhancer (fragment): human cytomegalovirus immediate early enhancer
   3197..3213    +  protein_bind   attB1 (fragment): mutant version of attB; recombination site for the Gateway® BP reaction BP Clonase™
   3266..3506    +  promoter       U6 promoter: RNA polymerase III promoter for human U6 snRNA
   3516..3534    +  protein_bind   lox66 (fragment): Right element (RE) mutant of loxP (Araki et al., 2010). Cre-mediated recombination occurs in the 8-bp core sequence (GCATACAT). Cre recombinase
   3553..3620    +  misc_RNA       tracrRNA (fragment): trans-activating CRISPR RNA for the Streptococcus pyogenes CRISPR/Cas9 system
   3631..3652    -  protein_bind   attB2 (fragment): mutant version of attB; recombination site for the Gateway® BP reaction BP Clonase™
   3669..3686    +  protein_bind   attB1 (fragment): mutant version of attB; recombination site for the Gateway® BP reaction BP Clonase™
   3738..25      +  promoter       U6 promoter (across the origin): RNA polymerase III promoter for human U6 snRNA
