[The description below was written by a language model from this plasmid's Addgene catalogue record and pLannotate feature annotations shown in this document.]
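Description:
sg1+sg2+sg3 is a small mammalian-expression plasmid that carries three tandem single-guide RNA cassettes for the Streptococcus pyogenes CRISPR/Cas9 system. The catalogue lists a pBR322-type backbone assembled by TOPO cloning. It is propagated in E. coli at high copy from a ColE1/pMB1-family origin and selected with ampicillin through the bla (AmpR) gene and its own promoter. Both the depositor sequence and the repository's sequencing result are 3,953 nt and show the same feature set in a different circular register. The catalogue's "total vector size" of 430 bp therefore cannot be the size of the whole plasmid.

Each of the three cassettes has a human U6 RNA polymerase III promoter, a 19-nt spacer and the Cas9-binding scaffold (annotated as a tracrRNA fragment). Partial attB1/attB2 Gateway sequences flank each cassette and are probably remnants of the parental guide-cloning vector. The annotation software labels the first spacer as a lox66 fragment and the third as an SV40 poly(A) fragment. This suggests that these guides target a loxP-type site and SV40 polyadenylation sequence, as found in lox-stop-lox style reporter cassettes, although the record does not name the target locus. The first guide is also recorded in opposite orientations in the purpose and insert fields.

The rest of the backbone holds lac promoter/operator remnants, an SV40 origin and an SV40 poly(A) signal. No Cas9 gene and no mammalian selection marker are annotated, so the nuclease must be supplied from a separate construct. The associated publication used polymeric nanoparticles for nonviral co-delivery of CRISPR plasmids to human and mouse cells for gene knockout and multi-guide gene deletion.
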