Addgene plasmid #113969: sg1+sg2+sg3
Purpose: Triple short guide RNA targeting GTATAGCATACATTATACG, TACCACATTTGTAGAGGTT & CAATGTATCTTATCATGTC
Depositing lab: Jordan Green. Depositing organization: Johns Hopkins University and School of Medicine. Publication: Poly(Beta-Amino Ester) Nanoparticles Enable Nonviral Delivery of CRISPR-Cas9 Plasmids for Gene Knockout and Gene Deletion. Rui Y, Varanasi M, Mendes S, Yamagata HM, Wilson DR, Green JJ. Mol Ther Nucleic Acids. 2020 Apr 21;20:661-672. doi: 10.1016/j.omtn.2020.04.005. PubMed 32380416.
Backbone
  Vector backbone: pBR322
  Backbone size w/o insert (bp): 2600
  Total vector size (bp): 430
  Vector type: Mammalian Expression
Growth in bacteria
  Bacterial resistance: Ampicillin, 100 μg/mL
  Growth temperature: 37°C
  Growth strain: DH5alpha
  Copy number: High Copy
Gene/Insert
  Gene/Insert name: sg1+sg2+sg3
  gRNA/shRNA sequence: CGTATAATGTATGCTATAC, TACCACATTTGTAGAGGTT, CAATGTATCTTATCATGTC
  Species: H. sapiens (human), M. musculus (mouse)
  Promoter: U6
  Cloning method: TOPO Cloning
  Sequencing primers: 5′ CAGGGTTATTGTCTCATGAGCGGA; 3′ CAATGTATCTTATCATGTC
Terms and licenses: Academic/Nonprofit Terms; Industry Terms: Not Available to Industry
How to cite: sg1+sg2+sg3 was a gift from Jordan Green (Addgene plasmid # 113969 ; http://n2t.net/addgene:113969 ; RRID:Addgene_113969)
